>Addgene plasmid #20561 | pWZL Neo Myr Flag PCTK2 | addgene partial sequence | sequence record 26384 | 20561 with pWZL-Fwd
CTCCTTCTCTAGGCGCCGGCCGGATCCAGAATTCGCCACCATGGGGTCTTCAAAATCTAAACCAAAGGAC
CCCAGCCAGCGCCGGCGCAGGATCCGAGGTTACCTTGACTACAAAGACGATGACGACAAGCAATTGACAA
GTTTGTACAAAAAAGTTGGCNTGAAAAAATTTAAAAAAAGGCTATCCC
