>Addgene plasmid #20561 | pWZL Neo Myr Flag PCTK2 | addgene partial sequence | sequence record 26385 | 20561 with pWZL-Fwd
CGCCTCCTCCTTCTCTGGCGCCGGCCGGATCCAGAATTCGCCACCATGGGGTCTTCAAAATCTAAACCAA
AGGACCCCAGCCAGCGCCGGCGCAGGATCCGAGGTTACCTTGACTACAAAGACGATGACGACAAGCAATT
GACAAGTTTGTACAAAAAAGTTGGCNTGAAAAAATTTAAAAAAAGGCTATCCCTCACNCTCCAAGGAATT
CAAACTATTGAT
