>Addgene plasmid #20561 | pWZL Neo Myr Flag PCTK2 | addgene partial sequence | sequence record 26386 | 20561 with pWZL-R
CCGGATTGGTCGACTAGATCAAACCACTTTGTACAAGAAAGTTGGCAAAAAGAGCATGCTCTGTCTTCTG
TTCTTCCCATGTCCTGTCTCTGGATAAGAAGAATTTCGAAAACCCGGGTCCTTTTGCAACTGAATCTCTT
TCAAACTGAATATTGATACACTTTCTGGTAAAGCATGTATTCTTGGTCCCAGACTTCGAAAGTACACATG
TTTCATGGCCTCTTCAGCTGAAACCCTTTTCTTAGATTCATACTGAAGAAATTTTGTTATCAACTCAATT
CCTTCAGAGTCTAACCTGGGTGCGTGGTTAATTAGAGGCTGTGGTTTATATTTTGGAAAGTTGTAGTTCT
TGAACTCCTCATTTGAAGAAATACCTGGCCAAGTTTCCTGAGATGGAGTTCCTAGCAGTCGGAAAATTAA
GTGCAGTTCATCTTCCACGGTTGATCCTGGAAATAAAGGTCTTCCAGAAGCCATTTCAAAGAAAATGCAA
CCAACACCCCACATGTCAATCTGTGTTGAGTACTCCGAGGAACCAAGAAGCACATCAGGTGGCCGGTACC
ATAGTGTGACAACTTCATTTGAGTAGGTCTTTGTGGGAACTGACTTGGCTCGGGCTAGTCCAAAATCTGC
TAGCTTTAATTCTCCTTTCTCATTAATGAGGAGGTTCTGTGGTTTCAAGTCTCGATGCAATACCTTTCTT
CTATGGCAATATGCCAAACCACGTAGAATTTGGTACAGAAACAGCTTT
