[The description below was written by a language model from this plasmid's Addgene catalogue record.]
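Description:
pWZL Neo Myr Flag PCTK2 is a retroviral mammalian expression plasmid built on the Gateway-compatible pWZL-Neo-Myr-Flag-DEST backbone. It carries the human PCTK2 open reading frame, encoding PCTAIRE protein kinase 2 (now designated CDK17). The plasmid is propagated in bacteria under ampicillin selection, and a recombination-deficient strain is recommended because retroviral vectors contain repeated sequences that are prone to rearrangement. In mammalian cells, a neomycin resistance marker allows transduced or transfected populations to be selected with G418. No feature table accompanies the record, so the promoter driving the insert, the origin of replication and the arrangement of the viral elements are not explicitly stated. The copy number is listed as unknown.

The ORF was first cloned into a Gateway entry vector and then moved into the destination vector by an LR recombination reaction. This places it in frame behind two N-terminal elements supplied by the backbone, a myristoylation signal and a Flag epitope. A myristoylation sequence directs lipid modification of the fusion protein and so targets it to cellular membranes, a strategy often used to promote kinase activation. The Flag tag allows the protein to be detected or immunoprecipitated with standard antibodies.

The construct is one member of a myristoylated kinase library assembled for integrative genomic studies aimed at finding kinases with oncogenic activity in breast cancer. It is suited to stable retroviral delivery and gain-of-function screening or follow-up experiments. According to the depositor, the identity of the gene has been verified, but the clone has not been fully sequenced, so minor mutations cannot be excluded.
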