Addgene plasmid #20561: pWZL Neo Myr Flag PCTK2
Depositing lab: William Hahn & Jean Zhao. Depositing organization: Dana-Farber Cancer Institute. Publication: Integrative Genomic Approaches Identify IKBKE as a Breast Cancer Oncogene (Kinase Library Clones). Boehm JS, Zhao JJ, Yao J, Kim SY, Firestein R, Dunn IF, Sjostrom SK, Garraway LA, Weremowicz S, Richardson AL, Greulich H, Stewart CJ, Mulvey LA, Shen RR, Ambrogio L, Hirozane-Kishikawa T, Hill DE, Vidal M, Meyerson M, Grenier JK, Hinkle G, Root DE, Roberts TM, Lander ES, Polyak K, Hahn WC. Cell. 2007 Jun 15. 129(6):1065-1079. 10.1016/j.cell.2007.03.052 PubMed 17574021.
Backbone
  Vector backbone: pWZL-Neo-Myr-Flag-DEST
  Backbone manufacturer: William Hahn Lab (available at Addgene, #15300)
  Vector type: Mammalian Expression, Retroviral
  Selectable markers: Neomycin (select with G418)
Growth in bacteria
  Bacterial resistance: Ampicillin, 100 μg/mL
  Growth temperature: 37°C
  Growth strain: Stbl3
  Growth instructions: Stbl3 cells to prevent recombination.
  Copy number: Unknown
Gene/Insert
  Gene/Insert name: PCTK2 (alt name: PCTAIRE protein kinase 2)
  Species: H. sapiens (human)
  GenBank ID: NM_002595
  Entrez Gene: CDK17 (a.k.a. PCTAIRE2, PCTK2)
  Tag / fusion protein: Myr (N terminal on backbone); Flag (N terminal on backbone)
  Cloning method: Gateway Cloning
  Sequencing primers: 5′ pWZL-Fwd (GAA CCT CCT CGT TCG ACC); 3′ pWZL-Rev (TTC CGG GCC CTC ACA TTG)
Resource information
  A portion of this plasmid was derived from a plasmid made by: 2-E4
Terms and licenses: Academic/Nonprofit Terms; Industry Terms: Not Available to Industry
Depositor comments: ORFs were cloned into Gateway compatible pEntry vectors. An LR recombination reaction was performed to move the ORF to pWZL-Neo-Myr-Flag DEST such that the ORF would have 5' myristoylation and flag tags. This plasmid is part of a kinase library, and the gene has been verified, but has not been fully sequenced for minor mutations. Please see the following link for plasmids from this article that are not part of the kinase library http://www.addgene.org/pubmed/17574021
How to cite: pWZL Neo Myr Flag PCTK2 was a gift from William Hahn & Jean Zhao (Addgene plasmid # 20561 ; http://n2t.net/addgene:20561 ; RRID:Addgene_20561)
